>Addgene plasmid #15856 | pO-macs-ISH | depositor partial sequence | sequence record 8394 | Author sequence
ATGAAGGTTCTCCTCCACTGTCAGAGACTTAGATTCATCTGGCTTGCCAAGCCAGCCGGCCGGCACTTCC
ACAGAGATTCCCAGCTCTGGGCACCTCTGACACTGGATGACTTTGAAGCCATCAATCGCTGTGAGAAGCC
ATTACCCAAGAACTTTAACTTTGCAGCAGATGTTCTGGACCAGTGGTCCCTAAAGGAGAAGTCTGGAGAG
AGGCCAGCCAACCCAGCCCTGTGGTGGGTGAATGGGAAAGGAGATGAGGTGAAGTGGAGCTTCCAAGAAC
TGGGTTCCTTGTCCCGAAAGGCTGCCAATGTGCTCACCAAGCCCTGCGGCCTGCAGAGAGGAGACCGGGT
GGCTGTGATTCTGCCCCGTATCCCTGAATGGTGGCTCATCAATGTGGCTTGCATGAGAACAGGGCTTGTA
TTCATGCCAGGAACGATCCAACTGACCAGAAAAGACATCCTCTACCGGCTGCAAGCATCCAAGGCCAAGT
GCATTGTGGCTAGTGAGGAAGTGGCCCCCGCAGTGGACTCCATTGTATCAGAGTGTCCCAGCCTGAAGAC
TAAACTCCTGGTGTCTCCACACCACTGGGATGGATGGCTCAACTTTCAGGAGTTACTTCAATCGGCCTCT
GAAGAGCACAATTGTGTGGAGACGGGAAGTCAAGAACCAATGGCCATTTACTTCACCAGTGGGACCACAG
GCTCCCCCAAGATGGCTCAGCACTCACAGGGCAGCCTTGGCATTGGGTATACCCTTTGTGGAAGGTACTG
GCTGGACTTGACATCCTCAGATATCATGTGGAACATGTCAGACACTGGCTGGATCAAGGCTGCCATTGGT
AGTGTGTTTTCTACATGGCTTCGAGGGGCCTGTGTTTTTGTGCACCGGATGGCCCAGTTCGACACTGATA
TCTTCCTAGACACACTTACCACATATCCCATCACGACCCTGTGCAGTGCTCCTACGGTGTACCGGATGCT
CGTACAAAAGGACCTTAAGAGATATCAATTCAAGAGGCTGCGGCACTGCCTGACAGGAGGGGAGCCACTC
AACCCCGAAGTGCTGGAACAGTGGAAGATGCAAACTGGGCTGGAGCTGTACGAGGGCTACGGACAGACCG
AAGTGGGAATAATTTGCGCCAATCGCAAAGGAGAAGCAATTAAACCAGGTTCCATGGGAAAAGGAGTAGT
GCCGTACGATGTGCAGATTATAGATGAAAATGGAAATATCCTACCATCCGGCAAGGAAGGGGAAATTGCC
CTTAGGCTGAAGTCCGATCGGCCCTTCTGTTTCTTCTCTGAATATGTGGACAATCCAGAAAAGACAGATG
CCACAATAAGAAGAAATTTTTATGTCACTGGAGACAGAGGAGTGATGGATGATGACGGATACTTTTGGTT
TGTCGGCAGAGCTGATGATGTCATTATATCTTCTGGGTACCGAATTGGGCCTTTTGAAGTAGAGAGCGCA
CTGATAGAGCACCCAGCAGTAGTTGAGTCAGCTGTTGTCAGCAGTCCAGATCCGATCCGAGGAGAGGTGG
TGAAGGCATTTATTGTACTAGCTGCACCCTACAAGTGCTCCAACCGTGAGAAGTTAACCGCTGAACTTCA
GGATCATGTGAAAAATTCAACAGCACCTTACAAATACCCAAGAAAAGTGGAATTTGTTCAAGAACTCCCA
AAGACAATCACTGGGAAAATCAAACGCAACGTGTTAAGAGACCAGGAA
