>Addgene plasmid #15856 | pO-macs-ISH | addgene partial sequence | sequence record 22592 | 15856 with M13F
GGGCCCGACGTCGCATGCTCCCGGCCGCCATGGCGGCCGCGGGAATTCGATTTTCCTGGTCTCTTAACAC
GTTGCGTTTGATTTTCCCAGTGATTGTCTTTGGGAGTTCCTGAACAAATTCCACTTTTCTTGGGTATTTG
TAAGGTGCTGTTGAATTTTTCACATGATCCTGAAGTTCAGCGGTTAACTTCTCACGGTTGGAGCACTTGT
AGGGTGCAGCTAGTACAATAAATGCCTTCACCACCTCTCCTCGGATCGGATCTGGACTGCTGACAACAGC
TGACTCAACTACTGCTGGGTGCTCTATCAGTGCGCTCTCTACTTCAAAAGGCCCAATTCGGTACCCAGAA
GATATAATGACATCATCAGCTCTGCCGACAAACCAAAAGTATCCGTCATCATCCATCACTCCTCTGTCTC
CAGTGACATAAAAATTTCTTCTTATTGTGGCATCTGTCTTTTCTGGATTGTCCACATATTCAGAGAAGAA
ACAGAAGGGCCGATCGGACTTCAGCCTAAGGGCAATTTCCCCTTCCTTGCCGGATGGTAGGATATTTCCA
TTTTCATCTATAATCTGCACATCGTACGGCACTACTCCTTTTCCCATGGAACCTGGTTTAATTGCTTCTC
CTTTGCGATTGGCGCAAATTATTCCCACTTCGGTCTGTCCGTAGCCCTCGTACAGCTCCAGCCCAGTTTG
CATCTTCCACTGTTCCAGCACTTCGGGGTTGAGTGGCTCCCCTCCTGTCAGGCAGTGCCGCAGCCTCTTG
AATTGATATCTCT
