[The description below was written by a language model from this plasmid's Addgene catalogue record.]
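Description:
pO-macs-ISH is a bacterial cloning plasmid built on the pGEM-T Easy backbone (about 3.0 kb without insert), carrying a roughly 1.7 kb fragment of the mouse gene Acsm4, which encodes the olfactory-specific medium-chain acyl-CoA synthetase known as O-MACS. It is maintained in E. coli as a high-copy plasmid under ampicillin selection. The record lists it simply as a cloning vector: no eukaryotic promoter, tag, reporter or mammalian selection marker is recorded, so it is not designed to express the protein in cells.

The "ISH" in the name, together with the choice of backbone, suggests use as a template for in situ hybridization probes, although the record does not state this purpose explicitly. In pGEM-T Easy the cloning site is flanked by opposing SP6 and T7 phage RNA polymerase promoters, consistent with the SP6 and T7 (and M13 forward and reverse) sequencing primers listed on either side of the insert. This arrangement lets either strand of the insert be transcribed in vitro after linearization, giving labelled antisense riboprobes to detect the Acsm4 transcript and sense probes as controls. The orientation of the insert relative to the two promoters is not given, so the record does not say which polymerase yields the antisense strand. The associated study examined how loss of Lhx2 affects expression of class I and class II odorant receptor genes in mouse, a context in which an O-MACS probe would plausibly serve as a marker of gene expression in the olfactory epithelium. No feature table was provided, so these details rest on the catalogue fields and general properties of the backbone.
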