Addgene plasmid #15856: pO-macs-ISH
Depositing lab: Peter Mombaerts. Depositing organization: Rockefeller University. Publication: Differential impact of Lhx2 deficiency on expression of class I and class II odorant receptor genes in mouse. Hirota J, Omura M, Mombaerts P. Mol Cell Neurosci. 2007 Apr . 34(4):679-88. 10.1016/j.mcn.2007.01.014 PubMed 17350283.
Backbone
  Vector backbone: pGEM-T Easy
  Backbone manufacturer: promega
  Backbone size w/o insert (bp): 3015
  Vector type: cloning vector
Growth in bacteria
  Bacterial resistance: Ampicillin, 100 μg/mL
  Growth temperature: 37°C
  Growth strain: DH5alpha
  Copy number: High Copy
Gene/Insert
  Gene/Insert name: Olfactory specific medium-chain acyl CoA synthetase (alt name: o-macs)
  Species: M. musculus (mouse)
  Insert size (bp): 1728
  GenBank ID: AK132127
  Entrez Gene: Acsm4 (a.k.a. O-MACS, OMACS)
  Cloning method: Restriction Enzyme
  Sequencing primers: 5′ M13 reverse, SP6; 3′ M13, T7
Terms and licenses: Academic/Nonprofit Terms; Industry Terms: Not Available to Industry
How to cite: pO-macs-ISH was a gift from Peter Mombaerts (Addgene plasmid # 15856 ; http://n2t.net/addgene:15856 ; RRID:Addgene_15856)
